>Addgene plasmid #193288 | pMF-TetTight | addgene full sequence | sequence record 376993 | Addgene NGS Result
GTCGACGGATCGGGAGATCTCCCGATCCCCTATGGTGCACTCTCAGTACAATCTGCTCTGATGCCGCATA
GTTAAGCCAGTATCTGCTCCCTGCTTGTGTGTTGGAGGTCGCTGAGTAGTGCGCGAGCAAAATTTAAGCT
ACAACAAGGCAAGGCTTGACCGACAATTGCATGAAGAATCTGCTTAGGGTTAGGCGTTTTGCGCTGCTTC
GCGATGTACGGGCCAGATATACGCGTTGACATTGATTATTGACTAGTTATTAATAGTAATCAATTACGGG
GTCATTAGTTCATAGCCCATATATGGAGTTCCGCGTTACATAACTTACGGTAAATGGCCCGCCTGGCTGA
CCGCCCAACGACCCCCGCCCATTGACGTCAATAATGACGTATGTTCCCATAGTAACGCCAATAGGGACTT
TCCATTGACGTCAATGGGTGGAGTATTTACGGTAAACTGCCCACTTGGCAGTACATCAAGTGTATCATAT
GCCAAGTACGCCCCCTATTGACGTCAATGACGGTAAATGGCCCGCCTGGCATTATGCCCAGTACATGACC
TTATGGGACTTTCCTACTTGGCAGTACATCTACGTATTAGTCATCGCTATTACCATGGTGATGCGGTTTT
GGCAGTACATCAATGGGCGTGGATAGCGGTTTGACTCACGGGGATTTCCAAGTCTCCACCCCATTGACGT
CAATGGGAGTTTGTTTTGGCACCAAAATCAACGGGACTTTCCAAAATGTCGTAACAACTCCGCCCCATTG
ACGCAAATGGGCGGTAGGCGTGTACGGTGGGAGGTCTATATAAGCAGCGCGTTTTGCCTGTACTGGGTCT
CTCTGGTTAGACCAGATCTGAGCCTGGGAGCTCTCTGGCTAACTAGGGAACCCACTGCTTAAGCCTCAAT
AAAGCTTGCCTTGAGTGCTTCAAGTAGTGTGTGCCCGTCTGTTGTGTGACTCTGGTAACTAGAGATCCCT
CAGACCCTTTTAGTCAGTGTGGAAAATCTCTAGCAGTGGCGCCCGAACAGGGACTTGAAAGCGAAAGGGA
AACCAGAGGAGCTCTCTCGACGCAGGACTCGGCTTGCTGAAGCGCGCACGGCAAGAGGCGAGGGGCGGCG
ACTGGTGAGTACGCCAAAAATTTTGACTAGCGGAGGCTAGAAGGAGAGAGATGGGTGCGAGAGCGTCAGT
ATTAAGCGGGGGAGAATTAGATCGCGATGGGAAAAAATTCGGTTAAGGCCAGGGGGAAAGAAAAAATATA
AATTAAAACATATAGTATGGGCAAGCAGGGAGCTAGAACGATTCGCAGTTAATCCTGGCCTGTTAGAAAC
ATCAGAAGGCTGTAGACAAATACTGGGACAGCTACAACCATCCCTTCAGACAGGATCAGAAGAACTTAGA
TCATTATATAATACAGTAGCAACCCTCTATTGTGTGCATCAAAGGATAGAGATAAAAGACACCAAGGAAG
CTTTAGACAAGATAGAGGAAGAGCAAAACAAAAGTAAGACCACCGCACAGCAAGCGGCCGCTGATCTTCA
GACCTGGAGGAGGAGATATGAGGGACAATTGGAGAAGTGAATTATATAAATATAAAGTAGTAAAAATTGA
ACCATTAGGAGTAGCACCCACCAAGGCAAAGAGAAGAGTGGTGCAGAGAGAAAAAAGAGCAGTGGGAATA
GGAGCTTTGTTCCTTGGGTTCTTGGGAGCAGCAGGAAGCACTATGGGCGCAGCGTCAATGACGCTGACGG
TACAGGCCAGACAATTATTGTCTGGTATAGTGCAGCAGCAGAACAATTTGCTGAGGGCTATTGAGGCGCA
ACAGCATCTGTTGCAACTCACAGTCTGGGGCATCAAGCAGCTCCAGGCAAGAATCCTGGCTGTGGAAAGA
TACCTAAAGGATCAACAGCTCCTGGGGATTTGGGGTTGCTCTGGAAAACTCATTTGCACCACTGCTGTGC
CTTGGAATGCTAGTTGGAGTAATAAATCTCTGGAACAGATTTGGAATCACACGACCTGGATGGAGTGGGA
CAGAGAAATTAACAATTACACAAGCTTAATACACTCCTTAATTGAAGAATCGCAAAACCAGCAAGAAAAG
AATGAACAAGAATTATTGGAATTAGATAAATGGGCAAGTTTGTGGAATTGGTTTAACATAACAAATTGGC
TGTGGTATATAAAATTATTCATAATGATAGTAGGAGGCTTGGTAGGTTTAAGAATAGTTTTTGCTGTACT
TTCTATAGTGAATAGAGTTAGGCAGGGATATTCACCATTATCGTTTCAGACCCACCTCCCAACCCCGAGG
GGACCCGACAGGCCCGAAGGAATAGAAGAAGAAGGTGGAGAGAGAGACAGAGACAGATCCATTCGATTAG
TGAACGGATCGGCACTGCGTGCGCCAATTCTGCAGACAAATGGCAGTATTCATCCACAATTTTAAAAGAA
AAGGGGGGATTGGGGGGTACAGTGCAGGGGAAAGAATAGTAGACATAATAGCAACAGACATACAAACTAA
AGAATTACAAAAACAAATTACAAAAATTCAAAATTTTCGGGTTTATTACAGGGACAGCAGAGATCCAGTT
TGGTTAATTAGCTAGCTAGGTCTTGAAAGGAGTGGGAATTGGCTCCGGTGCCCGTCAGTGGGCAGAGCGC
ACATCGCCCACAGTCCCCGAGAAGTTGGGGGGAGGGGTCGGCAATTGATCCGGTGCCTAGAGAAGGTGGC
GCGGGGTAAACTGGGAAAGTGATGTCGTGTACTGGCTCCGCCTTTTTCCCGAGGGTGGGGGAGAACCGTA
TATAAGTGCAGTAGTCGCCGTGAACGTTCTTTTTCGCAACGGGTTTGCCGCCAGAACACAGGACCGGTCT
TCTGCAGGTCGACTCTAGAGATCTCGAAATTCACCATGTCTAGACTGGACAAGAGCAAAGTCATAAACGG
CGCTCTGGAATTACTCAATGGAGTCGGTATCGAAGGCCTGACGACAAGGAAACTCGCTCAAAAGCTGGGA
GTTGAGCAGCCTACCCTGTACTGGCACGTGAAGAACAAGCGGGCCCTGCTCGATGCCCTGCCAATCGAGA
TGCTGGACAGGCATCATACCCACTTCTGCCCCCTGGAAGGCGAGTCATGGCAAGACTTTCTGCGGAACAA
CGCCAAGTCATTCCGCCGTGCTCTCCTCTCACATCGCGACGGGGCTAAAGTGCATCTCGGCACCCGCCCA
ACAGAGAAACAGTACGAAACCCTGGAAAATCAGCTCGCGTTCCTGTGTCAGCAAGGCTTCTCCCTGGAGA
ACGCACTGTACGCTCTGTCCGCCGTGGGCCACTTTACACTGGGCTGCGTATTGGAGGAACAGGAGCATCA
AGTAGCAAAAGAGGAAAGAGAGACACCTACCACCGATTCTATGCCCCCACTTCTGAGACAAGCAATTGAG
CTGTTCGACCGGCAGGGAGCCGAACCTGCCTTCCTTTTCGGCCTGGAACTAATCATATGTGGCCTGGAGA
AACAGCTAAAGTGCGAAAGCGGCGGGCCGGCCGACGCCCTTGACGATTTTGACTTAGACATGCTCCCAGC
CGATGCCCTTGACGACTTTGACCTTGATATGCTGCCTGCTGACGCTCTTGACGATTTTGACCTTGACATG
CTCCCCGGGGGATCCGGCGCAACAAACTTCTCTCTGCTGAAACAAGCCGGAGATGTCGAAGAGAATCCTG
GACCGATGTCTAGATTAGATAAAAGTAAAGTGATTAACAGCGCATTAGAGCTGCTTAATGAGGTCGGAAT
CGAAGGTTTAACAACCCGTAAACTCGCCCAGAAGCTAGGTGTAGAGCAGCCTACATTGTATTGGCACGTG
CGCAACAAGCAGACTCTTATGAACATGCTTTCAGAGGCAATACTGGCGAAGCATCACACCCGTTCAGCAC
CGTTACCGACTGAGAGTTGGCAGCAGTTTCTCCAGGAAAATGCTCTGAGTTTCCGTAAAGCATTACTGGT
CCATCGTGATGGAGCCCGATTGCATATAGGGACCTCTCCTACGCCCCCCCAGTTTGAACAAGCAGAGGCG
CAACTACGCTGTCTATGCGATGCAGGGTTTTCGGTCGAGGAGGCTCTTTTCATCCTGCAATCTATCAGCC
ATTTTACGTTGGGTGCAGTATTAGAGGAGCAAGCAACAAACCAGATAGAAAATAATCATGTGATAGACGC
TGCACCACCATTATTACAAGAGGCATTTAATATTCAGGCGAGAACCTCTGCTGAAATGGCCTTCCATTTC
GGGCTGAAATCATTAATATTTGGATTTTCTGCACAGTTAGATGAAAAAAAGCATACACCCATTGAGGATG
GTAATAAACCAAAAAAGAAGAGAAAGCTAGCAGTGTCAGTGACATTTGAAGATGTGGCTGTGCTCTTTAC
TCGGGACGAGTGGAAGAAGCTGGATCTGTCTCAGAGAAGCCTGTACCGTGAGGTGATGCTGGAGAATTAC
AGCAACCTGGCCTCCATGGCAGGATTCCTGTTTACCAAACCAAAGGTGATCTCCCTGTTGCAGCAAGGAG
AGGATCCCTGGTAAGCTAAAGGGCGAATTCGATATCAAGCTTATCGGTAATCAACCTCTGGATTACAAAA
TTTGTGAAAGATTGACTGGTATTCTTAACTATGTTGCTCCTTTTACGCTATGTGGATACGCTGCTTTAAT
GCCTTTGTATCATGCTATTGCTTCCCGTATGGCTTTCATTTTCTCCTCCTTGTATAAATCCTGGTTGCTG
TCTCTTTATGAGGAGTTGTGGCCCGTTGTCAGGCAACGTGGCGTGGTGTGCACTGTGTTTGCTGACGCAA
CCCCCACTGGTTGGGGCATTGCCACCACCTGTCAGCTCCTTTCCGGGACTTTCGCTTTCCCCCTCCCTAT
TGCCACGGCGGAACTCATCGCCGCCTGCCTTGCCCGCTGCTGGACAGGGGCTCGGCTGTTGGGCACTGAC
AATTCCGTGGTGTTGTCGGGGAAATCATCGTCCTTTCCTTGGCTGCTCGCCTGTGTTGCCACCTGGATTC
TGCGCGGGACGTCCTTCTGCTACGTCCCTTCGGCCCTCAATCCAGCGGACCTTCCTTCCCGCGGCCTGCT
GCCGGCTCTGCGGCCTCTTCCGCGTCTTCGCCTTCGCCCTCAGACGAGTCGGATCTCCCTTTGGGCCGCC
TCCCCGCATCGATACCGTCGACCTCGAGACCTAGAAAAACATGGAGCAATCACAAGTAGCAATACAGCAG
CTACCAATGCTGATTGTGCCTGGCTAGAAGCACAAGAGGAGGAGGAGGTGGGTTTTCCAGTCACACCTCA
GGTACCTTTAAGACCAATGACTTACAAGGCAGCTGTAGATCTTAGCCACTTTTTAAAAGAAAAGGGGGGA
CTGGAAGGGCTAATTCACTCCCAACGAAGACAAGATATCCTTGATCTGTGGATCTACCACACACAAGGCT
ACTTCCCTGATTGGCAGAACTACACACCAGGGCCAGGGATCAGATATCCACTGACCTTTGGATGGTGCTA
CAAGCTAGTACCAGTTGAGCAAGAGAAGGTAGAAGAAGCCAATGAAGGAGAGAACACCCGCTTGTTACAC
CCTGTGAGCCTGCATGGGATGGATGACCCGGAGAGAGAAGTATTAGAGTGGAGGTTTGACAGCCGCCTAG
CATTTCATCACATGGCCCGAGAGCTGCATCCGGACTGTACTGGGTCTCTCTGGTTAGACCAGATCTGAGC
CTGGGAGCTCTCTGGCTAACTAGGGAACCCACTGCTTAAGCCTCAATAAAGCTTGCCTTGAGTGCTTCAA
GTAGTGTGTGCCCGTCTGTTGTGTGACTCTGGTAACTAGAGATCCCTCAGACCCTTTTAGTCAGTGTGGA
AAATCTCTAGCAGGGCCCGTTTAAACCCGCTGATCAGCCTCGACTGTGCCTTCTAGTTGCCAGCCATCTG
TTGTTTGCCCCTCCCCCGTGCCTTCCTTGACCCTGGAAGGTGCCACTCCCACTGTCCTTTCCTAATAAAA
TGAGGAAATTGCATCGCATTGTCTGAGTAGGTGTCATTCTATTCTGGGGGGTGGGGTGGGGCAGGACAGC
AAGGGGGAGGATTGGGAAGACAATAGCAGGCATGCTGGGGATGCGGTGGGCTCTATGGCTTCTGAGGCGG
AAAGAACCAGCTGGGGCTCTAGGGGGTATCCCC
[124 nt withheld, positions 6194-6317]
C
[91 nt withheld, positions 6319-6409]
A
[49 nt withheld, positions 6411-6459]
CCTTTGACGTTGGAGTCCACGTTCTTT
[37 nt withheld, positions 6487-6523]
ACCCTATCTCGGTCTATTCTTTTGATTTATAAGGGATTTTGCCGATTTCGGCCTATTGGTTAAAAAATGA
GCTGATTTAACAAAAATTTAACGCGAATTAATTCTGTGGAATGTGTGTCAGTTAGGGTGTGGAAAGTCCC
CAGGCTCCCCAGCAGGCAGAAGTATGCAAAGCATGCATCTCAATTAGTCAGCAACCAGGTGTGGAAAGTC
CCCAGGCTCCCCAGCAGGCAGAAGTATGCAAAGCATGCATCTCAATTAGTCAGCAACCATAGTCCCGCCC
CTAACTCCGCCCAGTTCCGCCCATTCTCCGCCCCATGGCTGACTAATTTTTTTTATTTATGCAGAGGCCG
AGGCCGCCTCTGCCTCTGAGCTATTCCAGAAGTAGTGAGGAGGCTTTTTTGGAGGCCTAGGCTTTTGCAA
AAAGCTCCCGGGAGCTTGTATATCCATTTTCGGATCTGATCAGCACGTGTTGACAATTAATCATCGGCAT
AGTATATCGGCATAGTATAATACGACAAGGTGAGGAACTAAACCATGGCCAAGTTGACCAGTGCCGTTCC
GGTGCTCACCGCGCGCGACGTCGCCGGAGCGGTCGAGTTCTGGACCGACCGGCTCGGGTTCTCCCGGGAC
TTCGTGGAGGACGACTTCGCCGGTGTGGTCCGGGACGACGTGACCCTGTTCATCAGCGCGGTCCAGGACC
AGGTGGTGCCGGACAACACCCTGGCCTGGGTGTGGGTGCGCGGCCTGGACGAGCTGTACGCCGAGTGGTC
GGAGGTCGTGTCCACGAACTTCCGGGACGCCTCCGGGCCGGCCATGACCGAGATCGGCGAGCAGCCGTGG
GGGCGGGAGTTCGCCCTGCGCGACCCGGCCGGCAACTGCGTGCACTTCGTGGCCGAGGAGCAGGACTGAC
ACGTGCTACGAGATTTCGATTCCACCGCCGCCTTCTATGAAAGGTTGGGCTTCGGAATCGTTTTCCGGGA
CGCCGGCTGGATGATCCTCCAGCGCGGGGATCTCATGCTGGAGTTCTTCGCCCACCCCAACTTGTTTATT
GCAGCTTATAATGGTTACAAATAAAGCAATAGCATCACAAATTTCACAAATAAAGCATTTTTTTCACTGC
ATTCTAGTTGTGGTTTGTCCAAACTCATCAATGTATCTTATCATGTCTGTATACCGTCGACCTCTAGCTA
GAGCTTGGCGTAATCATGGTCATAGCTGTTTCCTGTGTGAAATTGTTATCCGCTCACAATTCCACACAAC
ATACGAGCCGGAAGCATAAAGTGTAAAGCCTGGGGTGCCTAATGAGTGAGCTAACTCACATTAATTGCGT
TGCGCTCACTGCCCGCTTTCCAGTCGGGAAACCTGTCGTGCCAGCTGCATTAATGAATCGGCCAACGCGC
GGGGAGAGGCGGTTTGCGTATTGGGCGCTCTTCCGCTTCCTCGCTCACTGACTCGCTGCGCTCGGTCGTT
CGGCTGCGGCGAGCGGTATCAGCTCACTCAAAGGCGGTAATACGGTTATCCACAGAATCAGGGGATAACG
CAGGAAAGAACATGTGAGCAAAAGGCCAGCAAAAGGCCAGGAACCGTAAAAAGGCCGCGTTGCTGGCGTT
TTTCCATAGGCTCCGCCCCCCTGACGAGCATCACAAAAATCGACGCTCAAGTCAGAGGTGGCGAAACCCG
ACAGGACTATAAAGATACCAGGCGTTTCCCCCTGGAAGCTCCCTCGTGCGCTCTCCTGTTCCGACCCTGC
CGCTTACCGGATACCTGTCCGCCTTTCTCCCTTCGGGAAGCGTGGCGCTTTCTCATAGCTCACGCTGTAG
GTATCTCAGTTCGGTGTAGGTCGTTCGCTCCAAGCTGGGCTGTGTGCACGAACCCCCCGTTCAGCCCGAC
CGCTGCGCCTTATCCGGTAACTATCGTCTTGAGTCCAACCCGGTAAGACACGACTTATCGCCACTGGCAG
CAGCCACTGGTAACAGGATTAGCAGAGCGAGGTATGTAGGCGGTGCTACAGAGTTCTTGAAGTGGTGGCC
TAACTACGGCTACACTAGAAGAACAGTATTTGGTATCTGCGCTCTGCTGAAGCCAGTTACCTTCGGAAAA
AGAGTTGGTAGCTCTTGATCCGGCAAACAAACCACCGCTGGTAGCGGTGGTTTTTTTGTTTGCAAGCAGC
AGATTACGCGCAGAAAAAAAGGATCTCAAGAAGATCCTTTGATCTTTTCTACGGGGTCTGACGCTCAGTG
GAACGAAAACTCACGTTAAGGGATTTTGGTCATGAGATTATCAAAAAGGATCTTCACCTAGATCCTTTTA
AATTAAAAATGAAGTTTTAAATCAATCTAAAGTATATATGAGTAAACTTGGTCTGACAGTTACCAATGCT
TAATCAGTGAGGCACCTATCTCAGCGATCTGTCTATTTCGTTCATCCATAGTTGCCTGACTCCCCGTCGT
GTAGATAACTACGATACGGGAGGGCTTACCATCTGGCCCCAGTGCTGCAATGATACCGCGAGACCCACGC
TCACCGGCTCCAGATTTATCAGCAATAAACCAGCCAGCCGGAAGGGCCGAGCGCAGAAGTGGTCCTGCAA
CTTTATCCGCCTCCATCCAGTCTATTAATTGTTGCCGGGAAGCTAGAGTAAGTAGTTCGCCAGTTAATAG
TTTGCGCAACGTTGTTGCCATTGCTACAGGCATCGTGGTGTCACGCTCGTCGTTTGGTATGGCTTCATTC
AGCTCCGGTTCCCAACGATCAAGGCGAGTTACATGATCCCCCATGTTGTGCAAAAAAGCGGTTAGCTCCT
TCGGTCCTCCGATCGTTGTCAGAAGTAAGTTGGCCGCAGTGTTATCACTCATGGTTATGGCAGCACTGCA
TAATTCTCTTACTGTCATGCCATCCGTAAGATGCTTTTCTGTGACTGGTGAGTACTCAACCAAGTCATTC
TGAGAATAGTGTATGCGGCGACCGAGTTGCTCTTGCCCGGCGTCAATACGGGATAATACCGCGCCACATA
GCAGAACTTTAAAAGTGCTCATCATTGGAAAACGTTCTTCGGGGCGAAAACTCTCAAGGATCTTACCGCT
GTTGAGATCCAGTTCGATGTAACCCACTCGTGCACCCAACTGATCTTCAGCATCTTTTACTTTCACCAGC
GTTTCTGGGTGAGCAAAAACAGGAAGGCAAAATGCCGCAAAAAAGGGAATAAGGGCGACACGGAAATGTT
GAATACTCATACTCTTCCTTTTTCAATATTATTGAAGCATTTATCAGGGTTATTGTCTCATGAGCGGATA
CATATTTGAATGTATTTAGAAAAATAAACAAATAGGGGTTCCGCGCACATTTCCCCGAAAAGTGCCACCT
GAC
Features (pLannotate 1.2.2; 38 found; start..end, strand, type, name):
     31..83      -  misc_feature   bom (fragment): basis of mobility region from pBR322
    238..617     +  enhancer       CMV enhancer: human cytomegalovirus immediate early enhancer
    618..817     +  promoter       CMV promoter: human cytomegalovirus (CMV) immediate early promoter
    835..1015    +  LTR            5' LTR (truncated): truncated 5' long terminal repeat (LTR) from HIV-1
   1062..1187    +  misc_feature   HIV-1 Ψ: packaging signal of human immunodeficiency virus type 1
   1171..1534    +  CDS            HIV-1 gag (fragment): gag protein from human immunodeficiency virus 1; gag
   1680..1913    +  misc_feature   RRE: The Rev response element (RRE) of HIV-1 allows for Rev-dependent mRNA export from the nucleus to the cytoplasm.
   2290..2390    +  CDS            Rev (fragment): human immunodeficiency virus 1 (HIV-1) Rev protein; rev; enhances nuclear export of unspliced and incompletely spliced viral mRNAs
   2440..2557    +  misc_feature   cPPT/CTS: central polypurine tract and central termination sequence of HIV-1
   2606..2624    +  CDS            small t antigen (fragment): SV40 (simian virus 40) small t antigen
   2650..2861    +  promoter       EF-1α core promoter: core promoter for human elongation factor EF-1α
   2872..2890    -  misc_feature   MCS (fragment): pUC18/19 multiple cloning site
   2906..3603    +  CDS            rtTA3 (fragment): reverse tetracycline transactivator 3 activates expression from Tet-responsive promoters in the presence of doxycycline
   3533..3643    +  CDS            VP48: 3 tandem repeats of the minimal activation domain of herpes simplex virus VP16 (Cheng et al., 2013)
   3716..4348    +  CDS            tetR: TETR5_ECOLX - Experimental evidence at protein level: Swiss-Prot protein existence level 1. TetR is the repressor of the tetracycline resistance element; its N-terminal region forms a helix-turn-helix structure and binds DNA. Binding of tetracycline to TetR reduces the repressor affinity for the tetracycline resistance gene (tetA) promoter operator sites. From Escherichia coli.
   4349..4366    +  CDS            SV40 NLS (fragment): nuclear localization signal of SV40 (simian virus 40) large T antigen
   4373..4498    +  CDS            KRAB-A: Krüppel-associated box (KRAB) transcriptional repression domain from the rat zinc finger protein Kid-1 (Witzgall et al., 1994)
   4575..4596    +  misc_feature   MCS (fragment): pBluescript multiple cloning site
   4599..5187    +  misc_feature   WPRE: woodchuck hepatitis virus posttranscriptional regulatory element
   5124..5705    +  CDS            nef (fragment): NEF_HV1H2 - Experimental evidence at protein level: Swiss-Prot protein existence level 1. Extracellular Nef protein targets CD4(+) T-lymphocytes for apoptosis by interacting with CXCR4 surface receptors. From Human immunodeficiency virus type 1 group M subtype B (isolate HXB2) (HIV-1).
   5712..5892    +  LTR            5' LTR (truncated): truncated 5' long terminal repeat (LTR) from HIV-1
   5924..6148    +  polyA_signal   bGH poly(A) signal: bovine growth hormone polyadenylation signal
   6152..6173    +  promoter       SV40 promoter (fragment): SV40 enhancer and early promoter
   6194..6622    +  rep_origin     f1 ori (sequence partly withheld): f1 bacteriophage origin of replication; arrow indicates direction of (+) strand synthesis
   6649..6720    +  promoter       SV40 promoter (fragment): SV40 enhancer and early promoter
   6721..6792    +  promoter       SV40 promoter (fragment): SV40 enhancer and early promoter
   6796..6930    +  rep_origin     SV40 ori: SV40 origin of replication
   6992..7039    +  promoter       EM7 promoter: synthetic bacterial promoter&nbsp
   7058..7432    +  CDS            BleoR: antibiotic-binding protein; Sh ble from Streptoalloteichus hindustanus; confers resistance to bleomycin, phleomycin, and Zeocin™
   7442..7567    +  CDS            ble (fragment): BLE_KLEPN - Experimental evidence at protein level: Swiss-Prot protein existence level 1. Binding protein with a strong affinity to the bleomycin family of antibiotics. Binds to CL990; an antimitotic-antibiotic compound. From Klebsiella pneumoniae.
   7562..7683    +  polyA_signal   SV40 poly(A) signal: SV40 polyadenylation signal
   7756..7772    -  protein_bind   lac operator: The lac repressor binds to the lac operator to inhibit transcription in E. coli. This inhibition can be relieved by adding lactose or isopropyl-β-D-thiogalactopyranoside (IPTG). lac repressor encoded by lacI
   7780..7810    -  promoter       lac promoter: promoter for the E. coli lac operon
   7825..7846    -  protein_bind   CAP binding site: CAP binding activates transcription in the presence of cAMP. E. coli catabolite activator protein
   7859..7951    -  CDS            lacI (fragment): lac repressor; lacI; The lac repressor binds to the lac operator to inhibit transcription in E. coli. This inhibition can be relieved by adding lactose or isopropyl-β-D-thiogalactopyranoside (IPTG).
   8134..8722    -  rep_origin     ori: high-copy-number ColE1/pMB1/pBR322/pUC origin of replication
   8893..9753    -  CDS            AmpR: β-lactamase; bla; confers resistance to ampicillin, carbenicillin, and related antibiotics
   9754..9858    -  promoter       AmpR promoter: bla
