[The description below was written by a language model from this plasmid's Addgene catalogue record and pLannotate feature annotations shown in this document.]
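Description:
pMF-TetTight is a lentiviral mammalian expression plasmid built on the FUdeltaGW backbone that supplies both regulatory proteins of a "tight" doxycycline-inducible system from a single transcript. It is propagated in E. coli through a high-copy ColE1/pUC-type origin with ampicillin selection (AmpR under its own bla promoter). An f1 origin is also present. Downstream of the viral cassette, an SV40 promoter/origin and EM7 promoter drive a bleomycin/Zeocin resistance gene. This marker lies outside the LTRs, so it would not be transferred with the packaged genome. The catalogue lists a total size of 10,817 bp, whereas the sequenced record used for annotation is 9,886 nt; the record does not explain this difference.

The transfer cassette has a third-generation-style layout. A CMV enhancer/promoter drives a truncated HIV-1 5' LTR, followed by the Ψ packaging signal with a gag fragment, the RRE for Rev-dependent export, and the cPPT/CTS. A WPRE, a truncated 3' LTR and a bGH polyadenylation signal close the unit.

Internally, an EF-1α core promoter drives the synthetic rtTA-P2A-tTS open reading frame. The first half is an rtTA3-type reverse transactivator with VP16-derived minimal activation repeats. It is joined by a P2A self-cleaving peptide, stated in the catalogue but not annotated, to a silencer made of TetR, an SV40 NLS and a KRAB repression domain.

Without doxycycline, tTS binds Tet-responsive promoters and represses basal transcription. With doxycycline, tTS releases and rtTA binds and activates. The plasmid carries no Tet-responsive promoter or transgene, so it is meant to be paired with a separate Tet-responsive construct to give non-leaky induction in transduced cells.
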