Addgene plasmid #193288: pMF-TetTight
Purpose: Lentiviral construct that expresses rtTA-p2a-tTS for non-leaky dox-inducible expression of a transgene
Depositing lab: Rudolf Jaenisch. Depositing organization: Whitehead Institute for Biomedical Research. Publication: Development of a physiological insulin resistance model in human stem cell-derived adipocytes. Friesen M, Khalil AS, Barrasa MI, Jeppesen JF, Mooney DJ, Jaenisch R. Sci Adv. 2022 Jun 17;8(24):eabn7298. doi: 10.1126/sciadv.abn7298. Epub 2022 Jun 17. PubMed 35714187.
Backbone
  Vector backbone: FUdeltaGW
  Backbone manufacturer: Addgene 19780
  Backbone size w/o insert (bp): 9899
  Total vector size (bp): 10817
  Modifications to backbone: Addition of P2A-tTS to expression cassette
  Vector type: Mammalian Expression, Lentiviral
Growth in bacteria
  Bacterial resistance: Ampicillin, 100 μg/mL
  Growth temperature: 37°C
  Growth strain: NEB Stable
  Copy number: High Copy
Gene/Insert
  Gene/Insert name: rtTA-P2A-tTS
  Species: Synthetic
  Insert size (bp): 1654
  Promoter: EF‐1α
  Cloning method: Restriction Enzyme; 5′ cloning site Xcm1 (unknown if destroyed); 3′ cloning site EcoR1 (unknown if destroyed)
  Sequencing primers: 5′ CMV-F; 3′ WPRE-R
Terms and licenses: Academic/Nonprofit Terms; Industry Terms: Not Available to Industry
How to cite: pMF-TetTight was a gift from Rudolf Jaenisch (Addgene plasmid # 193288 ; http://n2t.net/addgene:193288 ; RRID:Addgene_193288)
